Addgene plasmid #96897: AKARet-cyto
Purpose: FLIM sensor for PKA activation in cytosol
Depositing lab: Ryohei Yasuda. Publication: Imaging ERK and PKA Activation in Single Dendritic Spines during Structural Plasticity. Tang S, Yasuda R. Neuron. 2017 Mar 22;93(6):1315-1324.e3. doi: 10.1016/j.neuron.2017.02.032. Epub 2017 Mar 9. PubMed 28285819.
Backbone
  Vector backbone: pCI
  Vector type: Mammalian Expression
Growth in bacteria
  Bacterial resistance: Ampicillin, 100 μg/mL
  Growth temperature: 37°C
  Growth strain: DH5alpha
  Copy number: High Copy
Gene/Insert
  Gene/Insert name: FLIM Sensor for PKA Activity in Cytosol (alt name: AKARet-cyto)
  Insert size (bp): 2300
  Promoter: CMV
  Tag / fusion protein: sREAChet (N terminal on insert); EGFP (C terminal on insert)
  Cloning method: Restriction Enzyme; 5′ cloning site NheI (unknown if destroyed); 3′ cloning site NotI (unknown if destroyed)
  Sequencing primers: 5′ CMV Forward; 3′ CCCTGAACCTGAAACATAAAATG
Resource information
  A portion of this plasmid was derived from a plasmid made by: Our lab (EKAR), Michiyuki Matsuda (AKAR3EV)
Terms and licenses: Academic/Nonprofit Terms; Industry Terms: Not Available to Industry
Depositor comments: Harvey, C.D., Ehrhardt, A.G., Cellurale, C., Zhong, H., Yasuda, R., Davis, R.J., and Svoboda, K. (2008). A genetically encoded fluorescent sensor of ERK activity. Proc. Natl. Acad. Sci. USA 105, 19264–19269. Komatsu, N., Aoki, K., Yamada, M., Yukinaga, H., Fujita, Y., Kamioka, Y., and Matsuda, M. (2011). Development of an optimized backbone of FRET biosensors for kinases and GTPases. Mol. Biol. Cell 22, 4647–4656.
How to cite: AKARet-cyto was a gift from Ryohei Yasuda (Addgene plasmid # 96897 ; http://n2t.net/addgene:96897 ; RRID:Addgene_96897)
