[The description below was written by a language model from this plasmid's Addgene catalogue record and pLannotate feature annotations shown in this document.]
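Description:
AKARet-cyto is a mammalian expression plasmid built on the pCI backbone that encodes a genetically encoded sensor for protein kinase A (PKA) activity in the cytosol, read out by fluorescence lifetime imaging (FLIM). It is propagated in E. coli as a high-copy plasmid through a ColE1/pUC-type origin and selected with ampicillin via the β-lactamase gene. An f1 origin is also present, and short annotated fragments of lacZα, bom, rop and SV40 large T antigen appear to be backbone remnants rather than functional elements.

The sensor, an insert of roughly 2.3 kb cloned between NheI and NotI, is driven by the CMV immediate-early enhancer and promoter. A chimeric β-globin/immunoglobulin intron follows the promoter to improve expression, a T7 promoter sits just upstream of the coding region, and an SV40 polyadenylation signal lies downstream of it. The record lists sREAChet at the N terminus and EGFP at the C terminus. The feature table labels the first fluorescent protein domain as Citrine, which is consistent with sREACh-type proteins being dim YFP-derived acceptors. Directly after it comes a fragment matching yeast Rad53, which probably supplies the phosphopeptide-binding (FHA) domain typical of AKAR-type sensors. An unannotated stretch of several hundred bases lies between this fragment and EGFP. It presumably holds the linker and PKA substrate, although the record does not describe them.

In this kind of design, phosphorylation of the substrate promotes intramolecular binding that changes FRET from the EGFP donor to the acceptor, shortening the donor's fluorescence lifetime. Parts of the construct derive from the earlier EKAR and AKAR3EV sensors. The associated work used it to image PKA activation in single dendritic spines during structural plasticity.
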