Features (pLannotate 1.2.2; 16 found; start..end, strand, type, name):
    140..517     +  enhancer       CMV enhancer: human cytomegalovirus immediate early enhancer
    519..718     +  promoter       CMV promoter: human cytomegalovirus (CMV) immediate early promoter
    857..989     +  intron         chimeric intron: chimera between introns from human β-globin and immunoglobulin heavy chain genes
   1034..1052    +  promoter       T7 promoter: promoter for bacteriophage T7 RNA polymerase
   1058..1774    +  CDS            Citrine: enhanced variant of YFP (Heikal et al., 2001) mammalian codon-optimized
   1775..2203    +  CDS            RAD53 (fragment): RAD53_YEAST - Also known as MEC2, SAD1, SPK1. Experimental evidence at protein level: Swiss-Prot protein existence level 1. Controls S-phase checkpoint as well as G1 and G2 DNA damage checkpoints. Phosphorylates proteins on serine, threonine, and tyrosine. Prevents entry into anaphase and mitotic exit after DNA damage via regulation of the Polo kinase CDC5. Seems to be involved in the phosphorylation of RPH1. From Saccharomyces cerevisiae (strain ATCC 204508 / S288c) (Baker's yeast).
   2582..3298    +  CDS            EGFP: EGFP is a basic (constitutively fluorescent) green fluorescent protein published in 1996, derived from Aequorea victoria. It is reported to be a rapidly-maturing weak dimer with moderate acid sensitivity.
   3377..3498    -  polyA_signal   SV40 poly(A) signal: SV40 polyadenylation signal
   3521..3589    -  CDS            large T antigen (fragment): large T antigen from SV40 (simian virus 40)
   3608..3675    +  CDS            lacZα (fragment): LacZα fragment of β-galactosidase; lacZ fragment
   3679..4107    +  rep_origin     f1 ori (sequence partly withheld): f1 bacteriophage origin of replication; arrow indicates direction of (+) strand synthesis
   4135..4234    -  misc_feature   bom (fragment): basis of mobility region from pBR322
   4336..4371    -  CDS            rop (fragment): Rop protein, which maintains plasmids at low copy number; rop
   4466..4570    +  promoter       AmpR promoter: bla
   4571..5431    +  CDS            AmpR: β-lactamase; bla; confers resistance to ampicillin, carbenicillin, and related antibiotics
   5602..6189    +  rep_origin     ori: high-copy-number ColE1/pMB1/pBR322/pUC origin of replication
>Addgene plasmid #96897 | AKARet-cyto | addgene full sequence | sequence record 182387 | Addgene NGS Result
TCAATATTGGCCATTAGCCATATTATTCATTGGTTATATAGCATAAATCAATATTGGCTATTGGCCATTG
CATACGTTGTATCTATATCATAATATGTACATTTATATTGGCTCATGTCCAATATGACCGCCATGTTGGC
ATTGATTATTGACTAGTTATTAATAGTAATCAATTACGGGGTCATTAGTTCATAGCCCATATATGGAGTT
CCGCGTTACATAACTTACGGTAAATGGCCCGCCTGGCTGACCGCCCAACGACCCCCGCCCATTGACGTCA
ATAATGACGTATGTTCCCATAGTAACGCCAATAGGGACTTTCCATTGACGTCAATGGGCGGAGTATTTAC
GGTAAACTGCCCACTTGGCAGTACATCAAGTGTATCATATGCCAAGTCCGCCCCCTATTGACGTCAATGA
CGGTAAATGGCCCGCCTGGCATTATGCCCAGTACATGACCTTACGGGACTTTCCTACTTGGCAGTACATC
TACGTATTAGTCATCGCTATTACCATGGTGATGCGGTTTTGGCAGTACACCAATGGGCGTGGATAGCGGT
TTGACTCACGGGGATTTCCAAGTCTCCACCCCATTGACGTCAATGGGAGTTTGTTTTGGCACCAAAATCA
ACGGGACTTTCCAAAATGTCGTAATAACCCCGCCCCGTTGACGCAAATGGGCGGTAGGCGTGTACGGTGG
GAGGTCTATATAAGCAGAGCTCGTTTAGTGAACCGTCAGATCACTAGAAGCTTTATTGCGGTAGTTTATC
ACAGTTAAATTGCTAACGCAGTCAGTGCTTCTGACACAACAGTCTCGAACTTAAGCTGCAGAAGTTGGTC
GTGAGGCACTGGGCAGGTAAGTATCAAGGTTACAAGACAGGTTTAAGGAGACCAATAGAAACTGGGCTTG
TCGAGACAGAGAAGACTCTTGCGTTTCTGATAGGCACCTATTGGTCTTACTGACATCCACTTTGCCTTTC
TCTCCACAGGTGTCCACTCCCAGTTCAATTACAGCTCTTAAGGCTAGAGTACTTAATACGACTCACTATA
GGCTAGCATGGTGAGCAAGGGCGAGGAGCTGTTCACCGGGGTGGTGCCCATCCTGGTCGAGCTGGACGGC
GACGTAAACGGCCACAAGTTCAGCGTGTCCGGCGAGGGCGAGGGCGATGCCACCTACGGCAAGCTGACCC
TGAAGCTCATCTGCACCACCGGCAAGCTGCCCGTGCCCTGGCCCACCCTCGTGACCACCTTCGGCTACGG
CCTGATGTGCTTCGCCCGCTACCCCGACCACATGAAGCAGCACGACTTCTTCAAGTCCGCCATGCCCGAA
GGCTACGTCCAGGAGCGCACCATCTTCTTCAAGGACGACGGCAACTACAAGACCCGCGCCGAGGTGAAGT
TCGAGGGCGACACCCTGGTGAACCGCATCGAGCTGAAGGGCATCGACTTCAAGGAGGACGGCAACATCCT
GGGGCACAAGCTGGAGTACAACTGGAACAGCGTCAACGTCTATATCATGGCCGACAAGCAGAAGAACGGC
ATCAAGGTGAACTTCAAGATCCGCCACAACATCGAGGACGGCAGCGTGCAGCTCGCCGACCACTACCAGC
AGAACACCCCCATCGGCGACGGCCCCGTGCTGCTGCCCGACAACCACTACCTGAGCTACCAGTCCGCCCT
GTTCAAAGACCCCAACGAGAAGCGCGATCACATGGTCCTGCTGGAGTTCCTGACCGCCGCCGGGATCACT
CTCGGCATGGACGAGCTGTACAAGCTCGAGAAGTTTTCTCAAGAACAGATCGGCGAAAACATTGTGTGCA
GGGTCATTTGTACCACGGGTCAAATTCCCATCCGAGATTTGTCAGCTGATATTTCACAAGTGCTTAAGGA
AAAACGATCCATAAAGAAAGTTTGGACATTTGGTAGAAACCCAGCCTGTGACTATCATTTAGGAAACATT
TCAAGACTGTCAAATAAGCATTTCCAAATACTACTAGGAGAAGACGGTAACCTTTTATTGAATGACATTT
CCACTAATGGGACCTGGTTAAATGGGCAAAAAGTCGAGAAGAACAGCAATCAGTTACTGTCCCAAGGTGA
TGAAATAACCGTTGGTGTAGGCGTGGAATCAGATATTTTATCTCTGGTCATTTTCATAAACGACAAATTT
AAGCAGTGCCTGGAGCAGAACAAAGTTGATCGCGGTACCAGTGCTGGTGGTAGTGCTGGTGGTAGTGCTG
GTGGTAGTGCTGGTGGTTCCGGCAGTGCTGGTGGTAGTGCTGGTGGTAGTACCAGTGCTGGTGGTAGTGC
TGGTGGTAGTGCTGGTGGTAGTGCTGGTGGTRGTGCTGGTGGTKSYGGYAGTGCTGGTGGTAGTGCTGGT
GGTAGTRCYRGTGCTGGTGGTAGTGCTGGTGGTAGTGCTGGTGGTAGTGCTGGTGGTAGTGCTGGTGGTT
CCGGCAGTGCTGGTGGTAGTGCTGGTGGTAGTACCAGTGCTGGTGGTAGTGCTGGTGGTAGTGCTGGTGG
TAGTGCTGGTGGTAGTGCTGGTGGTTCCGGATTGAGGCGCGCGACGCTGGTTGACACGCGTATGGTGAGC
AAGGGCGAGGAGCTGTTCACCGGGGTGGTGCCCATCCTGGTCGAGCTGGACGGCGACGTAAACGGCCACA
AGTTCAGCGTGTCCGGCGAGGGCGAGGGCGATGCCACCTACGGCAAGCTGACCCTGAAGTTCATCTGCAC
CACCGGCAAGCTGCCCGTGCCCTGGCCCACCCTCGTGACCACCCTGACCTACGGCGTGCAGTGCTTCAGC
CGCTACCCCGACCACATGAAGCAGCACGACTTCTTCAAGTCCGCCATGCCCGAAGGCTACGTCCAGGAGC
GCACCATCTTCTTCAAGGACGACGGCAACTACAAGACCCGCGCCGAGGTGAAGTTCGAGGGCGACACCCT
GGTGAACCGCATCGAGCTGAAGGGCATCGACTTCAAGGAGGACGGCAACATCCTGGGGCACAAGCTGGAG
TACAACTACAACAGCCACAACGTCTATATCATGGCCGACAAGCAGAAGAACGGCATCAAGGTGAACTTCA
AGATCCGCCACAACATCGAGGACGGCAGCGTGCAGCTCGCCGACCACTACCAGCAGAACACCCCCATCGG
CGACGGCCCCGTGCTGCTGCCCGACAACCACTACCTGAGCACCCAGTCCGCCCTGAGCAAAGACCCCAAC
GAGAAGCGCGATCACATGGTCCTGCTGGAGTTCGTGACCGCCGCCGGGATCACTCTCGGCATGGACGAGC
TGTACAAGGATGCTCTTCAAAAAAAACTTGAAGAACTTGAACTTGACGAATGAACTAGTATCTGCGGCCG
CTTCGAGCAGACATGATAAGATACATTGATGAGTTTGGACAAACCACAACTAGAATGCAGTGAAAAAAAT
GCTTTATTTGTGAAATTTGTGATGCTATTGCTTTATTTGTAACCATTATAAGCTGCAATAAACAAGTTAA
CAACAACAATTGCATTCATTTTATGTTTCAGGTTCAGGGGGAGATGTGGGAGGTTTTTTAAAGCAAGTAA
AACCTCTACAAATGTGGTAAAATCGATAAGGATCCGGGCTGGCGTAATAGCGAAGAGGCCCGCACCGATC
GCCCTTCCCAACAGTTGCGCAGCCTGAATGGCGAATGG
[124 nt withheld, positions 3679-3802]
C
[91 nt withheld, positions 3804-3894]
A
[49 nt withheld, positions 3896-3944]
CCTTTGACGTTGGAGTCCACGTTCTTT
[37 nt withheld, positions 3972-4008]
ACCCTATCTCGGTCTATTCTTTTGATTTATAAGGGATTTTGCCGATTTCGGCCTATTGGTTAAAAAATGA
GCTGATTTAACAAAAATTTAACGCGAATTTTAACAAAATATTAACGCTTACAATTTCCTGATGCGGTATT
TTCTCCTTACGCATCTGTGCGGTATTTCACACCGCATATGGTGCACTCTCAGTACAATCTGCTCTGATGC
CGCATAGTTAAGCCAGCCCCGACACCCGCCAACACCCGCTGACGCGCCCTGACGGGCTTGTCTGCTCCCG
GCATCCGCTTACAGACAAGCTGTGACCGTCTCCGGGAGCTGCATGTGTCAGAGGTTTTCACCGTCATCAC
CGAAACGCGCGAGACGAAAGGGCCTCGTGATACGCCTATTTTTATAGGTTAATGTCATGATAATAATGGT
TTCTTAGACGTCAGGTGGCACTTTTCGGGGAAATGTGCGCGGAACCCCTATTTGTTTATTTTTCTAAATA
CATTCAAATATGTATCCGCTCATGAGACAATAACCCTGATAAATGCTTCAATAATATTGAAAAAGGAAGA
GTATGAGTATTCAACATTTCCGTGTCGCCCTTATTCCCTTTTTTGCGGCATTTTGCCTTCCTGTTTTTGC
TCACCCAGAAACGCTGGTGAAAGTAAAAGATGCTGAAGATCAGTTGGGTGCACGAGTGGGTTACATCGAA
CTGGATCTCAACAGCGGTAAGATCCTTGAGAGTTTTCGCCCCGAAGAACGTTTTCCAATGATGAGCACTT
TTAAAGTGCTGCTATGTGGCGCGGTATTATCCCGTATTGACGCCGGGCAAGAGCAACTCGGTCGCCGCAT
ACACTATTCTCAGAATGACTTGGTTGAGTACTCACCAGTCACAGAAAAGCATCTTACGGATGGCATGACA
GTAAGAGAATTATGCAGTGCTGCCATAACCATGAGTGATAACACTGCGGCCAACTTACTTCTGACAACGA
TCGGAGGACCGAAGGAGCTAACCGCTTTTTTGCACAACATGGGGGATCATGTAACTCGCCTTGATCGTTG
GGAACCGGAGCTGAATGAAGCCATACCAAACGACGAGCGTGACACCACGATGCCTGTAGCAATGGCAACA
ACGTTGCGCAAACTATTAACTGGCGAACTACTTACTCTAGCTTCCCGGCAACAATTAATAGACTGGATGG
AGGCGGATAAAGTTGCAGGACCACTTCTGCGCTCGGCCCTTCCGGCTGGCTGGTTTATTGCTGATAAATC
TGGAGCCGGTGAGCGTGGGTCTCGCGGTATCATTGCAGCACTGGGGCCAGATGGTAAGCCCTCCCGTATC
GTAGTTATCTACACGACGGGGAGTCAGGCAACTATGGATGAACGAAATAGACAGATCGCTGAGATAGGTG
CCTCACTGATTAAGCATTGGTAACTGTCAGACCAAGTTTACTCATATATACTTTAGATTGATTTAAAACT
TCATTTTTAATTTAAAAGGATCTAGGTGAAGATCCTTTTTGATAATCTCATGACCAAAATCCCTTAACGT
GAGTTTTCGTTCCACTGAGCGTCAGACCCCGTAGAAAAGATCAAAGGATCTTCTTGAGATCCTTTTTTTC
TGCGCGTAATCTGCTGCTTGCAAACAAAAAACCACCGCTACCAGCGGTGGTTTGTTTGCCGGATCAAGAG
CTACCAACTCTTTTTCCGAAGGTAACTGGCTTCAGCAGAGCGCAGATACCAAATACTGTTCTTCTAGTGT
AGCCGTAGTTAGGCCACCACTTCAAGAACTCTGTAGCACCGCCTACATACCTCGCTCTGCTAATCCTGTT
ACCAGTGGCTGCTGCCAGTGGCGATAAGTCGTGTCTTACCGGGTTGGACTCAAGACGATAGTTACCGGAT
AAGGCGCAGCGGTCGGGCTGAACGGGGGGTTCGTGCACACAGCCCAGCTTGGAGCGAACGACCTACACCG
AACTGAGATACCTACAGCGTGAGCTATGAGAAAGCGCCACGCTTCCCGAAGGGAGAAAGGCGGACAGGTA
TCCGGTAAGCGGCAGGGTCGGAACAGGAGAGCGCACGAGGGAGCTTCCAGGGGGAAACGCCTGGTATCTT
TATAGTCCTGTCGGGTTTCGCCACCTCTGACTTGAGCGTCGATTTTTGTGATGCTCGTCAGGGGGGCGGA
GCCTATGGAAAAACGCCAGCAACGCGGCCTTTTTACGGTTCCTGGCCTTTTGCTGGCCTTTTGCTCACAT
GGCTCGACAGATCT
